Addgene plasmid #143698: TFORF0378
Purpose: Lentiviral vector for overexpressing transcription factor ORFs with unique 24-bp barcodes. Barcodes facilitate identification of transcription factors in pooled screens.
Depositing lab: Feng Zhang. Depositing organization: Broad Institute. Publication: A transcription factor atlas of directed differentiation. Joung J, Ma S, Tay T, Geiger-Schuller KR, Kirchgatterer PC, Verdine VK, Guo B, Arias-Garcia MA, Allen WE, Singh A, Kuksenko O, Abudayyeh OO, Gootenberg JS, Fu Z, Macrae RK, Buenrostro JD, Regev A, Zhang F. Cell. 2023 Jan 5;186(1):209-229.e26. doi: 10.1016/j.cell.2022.11.026. PubMed 36608654.
Backbone
  Vector backbone: pLX_TRC317
  Backbone manufacturer: Broad Institute Genetic Perturbation Platform
  Backbone size w/o insert (bp): 8264
  Vector type: Mammalian Expression, Lentiviral
  Selectable markers: Puromycin
Growth in bacteria
  Bacterial resistance: Ampicillin, 100 μg/mL
  Growth temperature: 30°C
  Growth strain: NEB Stable
  Copy number: High Copy
Gene/Insert
  Gene/Insert name: SMARCA1
  Species: H. sapiens (human)
  Insert size (bp): 3266
  Entrez Gene: SMARCA1 (a.k.a. ISWI, NURF140, SNF2L, SNF2L1, SNF2LB, SNF2LT, SWI, SWI2, hSNF2L)
  Promoter: EF1a
  Cloning method: Unknown
  Sequencing primers: 5′ GGGTGGAGACTGAAGTTAGGCCAG; 3′ CACATAGCGTAAAAGGAGCAACATAG
Terms and licenses: Academic/Nonprofit Terms; Industry Terms: Not Available to Industry
Depositor comments: NM_003069,XM_005262461,ENST00000371122 . The transcription factor ORF portion of this plasmid was synthesized by Genewiz. Please test multiple small colonies in case of plasmid recombination. To make this collection available in a timely manner, a portion of this collection was not fully sequenced by Addgene. If an Addgene verified full plasmid sequence is not available, please contact us prior to placing an order to request the full sequence.
How to cite: TFORF0378 was a gift from Feng Zhang (Addgene plasmid # 143698 ; http://n2t.net/addgene:143698 ; RRID:Addgene_143698)
