[The description below was written by a language model from this plasmid's Addgene catalogue record and pLannotate feature annotations shown in this document.]
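Description:
TFORF0378 is a third-generation-style, self-inactivating lentiviral expression plasmid built on the pLX_TRC317 backbone and carrying the human SMARCA1 open reading frame (also known as SNF2L), which encodes the ATPase subunit of the NURF and CERF chromatin-remodelling complexes. It belongs to a barcoded transcription factor ORF collection in which each clone carries a unique 24-bp barcode, so that individual factors can be identified by sequencing in pooled overexpression screens. The barcode itself is not annotated in the feature table; it may lie in the short region between the ORF and the WPRE, where only a small U6 promoter-like fragment is called, but the record does not give its position. In bacteria the plasmid is maintained through a high-copy ColE1/pUC origin with ampicillin resistance, and an f1 origin and remnants of a lac/lacZα cloning region are also present. The depositor warns that recombination can occur, as is common with LTR-containing plasmids.

The viral genome is transcribed from an RSV promoter fused to a truncated HIV-1 5' LTR. It includes the Ψ packaging signal with a gag fragment, the RRE for Rev-dependent nuclear export, a cPPT/CTS, and a ΔU3 3' LTR followed by an SV40 polyadenylation signal. Two cassettes sit within this unit. An SV40 early promoter drives puromycin N-acetyltransferase for selection of transduced mammalian cells, and downstream the strong constitutive EF-1α promoter drives SMARCA1, with a WPRE after the ORF to enhance transcript stability and expression. No epitope tag or fluorescent reporter is annotated. The construct is intended for producing lentivirus to overexpress SMARCA1 stably, either alone or within pooled screens such as directed differentiation studies.
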