Features (pLannotate 1.2.2; 31 found; start..end, strand, type, name):
      5..231     +  promoter       RSV promoter: Rous sarcoma virus enhancer/promoter
    232..412     +  LTR            5' LTR (truncated): truncated 5' long terminal repeat (LTR) from HIV-1
    459..584     +  misc_feature   HIV-1 Ψ: packaging signal of human immunodeficiency virus type 1
    568..931     +  CDS            HIV-1 gag (fragment): gag protein from human immunodeficiency virus 1; gag
   1077..1310    +  misc_feature   RRE: The Rev response element (RRE) of HIV-1 allows for Rev-dependent mRNA export from the nucleus to the cytoplasm.
   1687..1713    +  CDS            Rev (fragment): human immunodeficiency virus 1 (HIV-1) Rev protein; rev; enhances nuclear export of unspliced and incompletely spliced viral mRNAs
   1720..1743    +  promoter       SV40 promoter (fragment): SV40 early promoter
   1744..1815    +  promoter       SV40 promoter (fragment): SV40 enhancer and early promoter
   1839..1974    +  rep_origin     SV40 ori: SV40 origin of replication
   2020..2616    +  CDS            PuroR (fragment): puromycin N-acetyltransferase; pac from Streptomyces; confers resistance to puromycin
   2665..2782    +  misc_feature   cPPT/CTS: central polypurine tract and central termination sequence of HIV-1
   2847..2913    +  CDS            small t antigen (fragment): SV40 (simian virus 40) small t antigen
   2920..4098    +  promoter       EF-1α promoter: strong constitutive promoter for human elongation factor EF-1α
   4115..7276    +  CDS            SMARCA1: SMCA1_HUMAN - Also known as SNF2L, SNF2L1. Experimental evidence at protein level: Swiss-Prot protein existence level 1. Energy-transducing component of NURF (nucleosome-remodeling factor) and CERF (CECR2-containing-remodeling factor) complexes. Both complexes facilitate the perturbation of chromatin structure in an ATP- dependent manner. Potentiates neurite outgrowth. May be involved in brain development by regulating En-1 and En-2 expression. May be involved in the development of luteal cells. From Homo sapiens (Human).
   7292..7345    +  promoter       U6 promoter (fragment): RNA polymerase III promoter for human U6 snRNA
   7387..7975    +  misc_feature   WPRE: woodchuck hepatitis virus posttranscriptional regulatory element
   8026..8045    +  misc_feature   cPPT/CTS (fragment): central polypurine tract and central termination sequence of HIV-1
   8047..8280    +  LTR            3' LTR (ΔU3): self-inactivating 3' long terminal repeat (LTR) from HIV-1
   8358..8479    +  polyA_signal   SV40 poly(A) signal: SV40 polyadenylation signal
   8519..8654    +  rep_origin     SV40 ori: SV40 origin of replication
   8675..8693    -  promoter       T7 promoter: promoter for bacteriophage T7 RNA polymerase
   8701..8856    +  CDS            lacZα (fragment): LacZα fragment of β-galactosidase; lacZ fragment
   8861..9289    +  rep_origin     f1 ori (sequence partly withheld): f1 bacteriophage origin of replication; arrow indicates direction of (+) strand synthesis
   9342..9446    +  promoter       AmpR promoter: bla
   9447..10307   +  CDS            AmpR: β-lactamase; bla; confers resistance to ampicillin, carbenicillin, and related antibiotics
  10478..11066   +  rep_origin     ori: high-copy-number ColE1/pMB1/pBR322/pUC origin of replication
  11249..11341   +  CDS            lacI (fragment): lac repressor; lacI; The lac repressor binds to the lac operator to inhibit transcription in E. coli. This inhibition can be relieved by adding lactose or isopropyl-β-D-thiogalactopyranoside (IPTG).
  11354..11375   +  protein_bind   CAP binding site: CAP binding activates transcription in the presence of cAMP. E. coli catabolite activator protein
  11390..11420   +  promoter       lac promoter: promoter for the E. coli lac operon
  11424..11446   +  protein_bind   lac operator (fragment): The lac repressor binds to the lac operator to inhibit transcription in E. coli. This inhibition can be relieved by adding lactose or isopropyl-β-D-thiogalactopyranoside (IPTG). lac repressor encoded by lacI
  11489..11507   +  promoter       T3 promoter: promoter for bacteriophage T3 RNA polymerase
>Addgene plasmid #143698 | TFORF0378 | addgene full sequence | sequence record 462955 | Addgene NGS Result
TTAATGTAGTCTTATGCAATACTCTTGTAGTCTTGCAACATGGTAACGATGAGTTAGCAACATGCCTTAC
AAGGAGAGAAAAAGCACCGTGCATGCCGATTGGTGGAAGTAAGGTGGTACGATCGTGCCTTATTAGGAAG
GCAACAGACGGGTCTGACATGGATTGGACGAACCACTGAATTGCCGCATTGCAGAGATATTGTATTTAAG
TGCCTAGCTCGATACATAAACGGGTCTCTCTGGTTAGACCAGATCTGAGCCTGGGAGCTCTCTGGCTAAC
TAGGGAACCCACTGCTTAAGCCTCAATAAAGCTTGCCTTGAGTGCTTCAAGTAGTGTGTGCCCGTCTGTT
GTGTGACTCTGGTAACTAGAGATCCCTCAGACCCTTTTAGTCAGTGTGGAAAATCTCTAGCAGTGGCGCC
CGAACAGGGACTTGAAAGCGAAAGGGAAACCAGAGGAGCTCTCTCGACGCAGGACTCGGCTTGCTGAAGC
GCGCACGGCAAGAGGCGAGGGGCGGCGACTGGTGAGTACGCCAAAAATTTTGACTAGCGGAGGCTAGAAG
GAGAGAGATGGGTGCGAGAGCGTCAGTATTAAGCGGGGGAGAATTAGATCGCGATGGGAAAAAATTCGGT
TAAGGCCAGGGGGAAAGAAAAAATATAAATTAAAACATATAGTATGGGCAAGCAGGGAGCTAGAACGATT
CGCAGTTAATCCTGGCCTGTTAGAAACATCAGAAGGCTGTAGACAAATACTGGGACAGCTACAACCATCC
CTTCAGACAGGATCAGAAGAACTTAGATCATTATATAATACAGTAGCAACCCTCTATTGTGTGCATCAAA
GGATAGAGATAAAAGACACCAAGGAAGCTTTAGACAAGATAGAGGAAGAGCAAAACAAAAGTAAGACCAC
CGCACAGCAAGCGGCCGCTGATCTTCAGACCTGGAGGAGGAGATATGAGGGACAATTGGAGAAGTGAATT
ATATAAATATAAAGTAGTAAAAATTGAACCATTAGGAGTAGCACCCACCAAGGCAAAGAGAAGAGTGGTG
CAGAGAGAAAAAAGAGCAGTGGGAATAGGAGCTTTGTTCCTTGGGTTCTTGGGAGCAGCAGGAAGCACTA
TGGGCGCAGCGTCAATGACGCTGACGGTACAGGCCAGACAATTATTGTCTGGTATAGTGCAGCAGCAGAA
CAATTTGCTGAGGGCTATTGAGGCGCAACAGCATCTGTTGCAACTCACAGTCTGGGGCATCAAGCAGCTC
CAGGCAAGAATCCTGGCTGTGGAAAGATACCTAAAGGATCAACAGCTCCTGGGGATTTGGGGTTGCTCTG
GAAAACTCATTTGCACCACTGCTGTGCCTTGGAATGCTAGTTGGAGTAATAAATCTCTGGAACAGATTTG
GAATCACACGACCTGGATGGAGTGGGACAGAGAAATTAACAATTACACAAGCTTAATACACTCCTTAATT
GAAGAATCGCAAAACCAGCAAGAAAAGAATGAACAAGAATTATTGGAATTAGATAAATGGGCAAGTTTGT
GGAATTGGTTTAACATAACAAATTGGCTGTGGTATATAAAATTATTCATAATGATAGTAGGAGGCTTGGT
AGGTTTAAGAATAGTTTTTGCTGTACTTTCTATAGTGAATAGAGTTAGGCAGGGATATTCACCATTATCG
TTTCAGACCCACCTCCCAACCCCGAGGGGACCCATGCATTGCATCTCAATTAGTCAGCAACCAGGTGTGG
AAAGTCCCCAGGCTCCCCAGCAGGCAGAAGTATGCAAAGCATGCGTCTCAATTAGTCAGCAACCATAGTC
CCGCCCCTAACTCCGCCCATCCCGCCCCTAACTCCGCCCAGTTCCGCCCATTCTCCGCCCCATGGCTGAC
TAATTTTTTTTATTTATGCAGAGGCCGAGGCCGCCTCGGCCTCTGAGCTATTCCAGAAGTAGTGAGGAGG
CTTTTTTGGAGGCCTAGGCTTTTGCAAAAAGCTTTCTAGAGGTACCACCGGAGCTTACCATGACCGAGTA
CAAGCCCACGGTGCGCCTCGCCACCCGCGACGACGTCCCCAGGGCCGTACGCACCCTCGCCGCCGCGTTC
GCCGACTACCCCGCCACGCGCCACACCGTCGATCCGGACCGCCACATCGAGCGGGTCACCGAGCTGCAAG
AACTCTTCCTCACGCGCGTCGGGCTCGACATCGGCAAGGTGTGGGTCGCGGACGACGGCGCCGCCGTGGC
GGTCTGGACCACGCCGGAGAGCGTCGAAGCGGGGGCGGTGTTCGCCGAGATCGGCCCGCGCATGGCCGAG
TTGAGCGGTTCCCGGCTGGCCGCGCAGCAACAGATGGAAGGCCTCCTGGCGCCGCACCGGCCCAAGGAGC
CCGCGTGGTTCCTGGCCACCGTCGGCGTCTCGCCCGACCACCAGGGCAAGGGTCTGGGCAGCGCCGTCGT
GCTCCCCGGAGTGGAGGCGGCCGAGCGCGCCGGGGTGCCCGCCTTCCTGGAGACCTCCGCGCCCCGCAAC
CTCCCCTTCTACGAGCGGCTCGGCTTCACCGTCACCGCCGACGTCGAGGTGCCCGAAGGACCGCGCACCT
GGTGCATGACCCGCAAGCCCGGTGCCAGTTAACGAATTCTAGATCTTGAGACAAATGGCAGTATTCATCC
ACAATTTTAAAAGAAAAGGGGGGATTGGGGGGTACAGTGCAGGGGAAAGAATAGTAGACATAATAGCAAC
AGACATACAAACTAAAGAATTACAAAAACAAATTACAAAAATTCAAAATTTTCGGGTTTATTACAGGGAC
AGCAGAGATCCACTTTGGCGCCGGCTCGAGGCCTGCAGGTGCAAAGATGGATAAAGTTTTAAACAGAGAG
GAATCTTTGCAGCTAATGGACCTTCTAGGTCTTGAAAGGAGTGGGAATTGGCTCCGGTGCCCGTCAGTGG
GCAGAGCGCACATCGCCCACAGTCCCCGAGAAGTTGGGGGGAGGGGTCGGCAATTGAACCGGTGCCTAGA
GAAGGTGGCGCGGGGTAAACTGGGAAAGTGATGTCGTGTACTGGCTCCGCCTTTTTCCCGAGGGTGGGGG
AGAACCGTATATAAGTGCAGTAGTCGCCGTGAACGTTCTTTTTCGCAACGGGTTTGCCGCCAGAACACAG
GTAAGTGCCGTGTGTGGTTCCCGCGGGCCTGGCCTCTTTACGGGTTATGGCCCTTGCGTGCCTTGAATTA
CTTCCACCTGGCTGCAGTACGTGATTCTTGATCCCGAGCTTCGGGTTGGAAGTGGGTGGGAGAGTTCGAG
GCCTTGCGCTTAAGGAGCCCCTTCGCCTCGTGCTTGAGTTGAGGCCTGGCCTGGGCGCTGGGGCCGCCGC
GTGCGAATCTGGTGGCACCTTCGCGCCTGTCTCGCTGCTTTCGATAAGTCTCTAGCCATTTAAAATTTTT
GATGACCTGCTGCGACGCTTTTTTTCTGGCAAGATAGTCTTGTAAATGCGGGCCAAGATCTGCACACTGG
TATTTCGGTTTTTGGGGCCGCGGGCGGCGACGGGGCCCGTGCGTCCCAGCGCACATGTTCGGCGAGGCGG
GGCCTGCGAGCGCGGCCACCGAGAATCGGACGGGGGTAGTCTCAAGCTGGCCGGCCTGCTCTGGTGCCTG
GCCTCGCGCCGCCGTGTATCGCCCCGCCCTGGGCGGCAAGGCTGGCCCGGTCGGCACCAGTTGCGTGAGC
GGAAAGATGGCCGCTTCCCGGCCCTGCTGCAGGGAGCTCAAAATGGAGGACGCGGCGCTCGGGAGAGCGG
GCGGGTGAGTCACCCACACAAAGGAAAAGGGCCTTTCCGTCCTCAGCCGTCGCTTCATGTGACTCCACGG
AGTACCGGGCGCCGTCCAGGCACCTCGATTAGTTCTCGAGCTTTTGGAGTACGTCGTCTTTAGGTTGGGG
GGAGGGGTTTTATGCGATGGAGTTTCCCCACACTGAGTGGGTGGAGACTGAAGTTAGGCCAGCTTGGCAC
TTGATGTAATTCTCCTTGGAATTTGCCCTTTTTGAGTTTGGATCTTGGTTCATTCTCAAGCCTCAGACAG
TGGTTCAAAGTTTTTTTCTTCCATTTCAGGTGTCGTGAGGCTAGCACCGCCACCATGGAGCAGGACACTG
CCGCAGTGGCAGCCACCGTGGCAGCCGCGGATGCGACCGCCACTATCGTGGTCATAGAGGACGAGCAGCC
CGGGCCGTCCACCTCTCAGGAGGAGGGAGCGGCCGCCGCGGCCACCGAAGCCACCGCGGCCACGGAGAAG
GGCGAGAAGAAGAAGGAGAAAAACGTTTCTTCATTTCAACTCAAACTTGCTGCTAAAGCGCCTAAATCTG
AAAAGGAAATGGACCCAGAATATGAAGAGAAAATGAAAGCCGACCGAGCAAAGAGATTTGAATTTTTACT
GAAGCAGACAGAACTTTTTGCACATTTCATTCAGCCTTCAGCACAGAAATCTCCAACATCTCCACTGAAC
ATGAAATTGGGACGTCCCCGAATAAAGAAAGATGAAAAGCAGAGCTTAATTTCTGCTGGAGACTACCGCC
ATAGGCGCACAGAGCAAGAAGAAGATGAAGAGCTACTGTCTGAGAGTCGGAAAACATCTAATGTGTGTAT
TAGATTTGAGGTGTCACCTTCATATGTGAAAGGGGGGCCACTGAGAGATTATCAGATTCGAGGACTGAAT
TGGTTGATCTCTTTATATGAAAATGGAGTCAATGGCATTTTGGCTGATGAAATGGGCCTTGGGAAAACTT
TACAAACAATTGCTTTGCTTGGTTACCTGAAACACTACCGAAATATTCCTGGACCTCACATGGTTTTAGT
TCCAAAGTCTACTTTACACAACTGGATGAATGAATTTAAACGATGGGTCCCATCTCTCCGTGTCATTTGT
TTTGTCGGAGACAAGGATGCCAGAGCTGCTTTTATTCGTGATGAAATGATGCCAGGAGAGTGGGATGTTT
GCGTTACTTCTTATGAGATGGTAATTAAAGAAAAATCTGTATTCAAAAAGTTTCACTGGCGATACCTGGT
CATTGATGAAGCTCACAGAATAAAGAATGAAAAATCTAAGCTTTCAGAGATTGTTCGTGAGTTCAAGTCG
ACTAACCGCTTGCTCCTAACTGGAACACCTTTGCAGAATAACCTGCATGAACTGTGGGCCTTACTCAACT
TTTTATTGCCTGATGTCTTTAATTCTGCAGATGACTTTGATTCTTGGTTTGACACTAAAAATTGTCTTGG
TGATCAAAAACTCGTGGAAAGACTTCATGCAGTTTTAAAACCATTTTTGTTACGCCGTATAAAAACTGAT
GTAGAGAAGAGTCTGCCACCTAAAAAGGAAATAAAGATTTACTTGGGGCTGAGTAAGATGCAACGAGAAT
GGTATACAAAAATCCTGATGAAAGATATTGATGTTTTAAACTCTTCTGGCAAGATGGACAAGATGCGACT
CTTAAACATTCTGATGCAGCTTCGAAAGTGTTGTAATCATCCATATCTGTTTGATGGTGCTGAACCTGGT
CCACCTTATACCACTGATGAGCATATTGTCAGCAACAGTGGTAAAATGGTAGTTCTGGATAAACTATTGG
CCAAACTCAAAGAACAGGGTTCAAGGGTTCTCATTTTCAGCCAGATGACTCGCTTGCTGGATATTTTGGA
AGATTATTGCATGTGGCGTGGTTATGAGTATTGTCGACTGGATGGACAAACCCCGCATGAAGAAAGAGAG
GATAAATTCCTAGAAGTGGAATTTCTGGGTCAAAGGGAAGCAATAGAGGCTTTTAATGCTCCTAATAGTA
GCAAATTCATCTTTATGCTAAGTACCAGGGCTGGAGGTCTCGGAATTAACCTGGCAAGTGCTGATGTGGT
TATACTATATGATTCAGACTGGAACCCACAGGTTGATCTACAAGCTATGGATCGAGCACATCGTATTGGT
CAGAAGAAACCAGTACGTGTATTCCGTCTCATCACTGACAACACTGTTGAAGAGAGGATTGTAGAAAGAG
CTGAGATAAAACTGAGACTCGATTCAATTGTTATACAACAAGGAAGACTCATTGACCAACAGTCTAACAA
GCTGGCAAAAGAGGAAATGTTACAAATGATACGGCATGGAGCCACCCATGTTTTTGCTTCTAAAGAGAGT
GAGTTGACAGATGAAGACATTACAACTATTCTGGAAAGAGGGGAAAAGAAGACTGCAGAGATGAATGAAC
GCCTGCAAAAAATGGGAGAGTCTTCTCTAAGAAATTTTAGAATGGACATTGAACAAAGTTTATACAAATT
TGAGGGAGAAGATTATAGAGAAAAACAGAAGCTTGGCATGGTGGAATGGATTGAACCTCCTAAACGAGAA
CGCAAAGCAAACTACGCAGTGGATGCCTACTTTAGAGAGGCTTTGCGTGTCAGCGAGCCAAAGATTCCAA
AGGCTCCACGGCCTCCAAAACAGCCAAATGTTCAGGATTTTCAATTTTTCCCACCACGCTTATTTGAGCT
CCTGGAAAAGGAAATTCTTTATTATCGGAAGACAATAGGCTATAAGGTTCCAAGGAATCCTGATATCCCA
AATCCAGCTCTGGCTCAAAGAGAAGAGCAAAAAAAGATTGATGGAGCTGAACCTCTTACACCAGAAGAGA
CTGAAGAAAAGGAAAAACTTCTCACACAAGGTTTCACAAACTGGACTAAACGAGATTTTAACCAGTTTAT
TAAAGCTAATGAGAAATATGGAAGAGATGACATTGATAACATAGCTCGAGAGGTAGAGGGCAAATCCCCT
GAGGAGGTCATGGAGTATTCAGCTGTATTTTGGGAACGTTGCAATGAATTACAGGACATTGAGAAAATTA
TGGCTCAAATTGAACGTGGAGAAGCAAGAATTCAACGAAGGATCAGTATCAAGAAAGCCCTGGATGCCAA
AATTGCAAGATACAAGGCTCCATTTCATCAGTTGCGCATTCAGTATGGAACCAGCAAAGGAAAGAACTAT
ACTGAGGAAGAAGATAGATTCTTGATTTGTATGTTACACAAAATGGGCTTTGATAGAGAAAATGTATATG
AAGAATTAAGACAGTGTGTACGAAATGCTCCCCAGTTTAGATTTGACTGGTTTATCAAGTCTAGGACTGC
CATGGAATTCCAGAGACGCTGTAACACTCTGATTTCATTGATTGAGAAAGAAAATATGGAAATTGAGGAA
AGAGAGAGAGCAGAAAAGAAGAAACGGGCAACTAAAACTCCAATGGTAAAATTTTCAGCATTTTCCTAGT
AATGAACTAGTCCGTAACTTGAAAGTATTTCGATTTCTTGGCTTTATATATCTTGTGGAAAGGACGACGG
ACTTCTCCAATAAGATGACCAACGCGTTAAGTCGACAATCAACCTCTGGATTACAAAATTTGTGAAAGAT
TGACTGGTATTCTTAACTATGTTGCTCCTTTTACGCTATGTGGATACGCTGCTTTAATGCCTTTGTATCA
TGCTATTGCTTCCCGTATGGCTTTCATTTTCTCCTCCTTGTATAAATCCTGGTTGCTGTCTCTTTATGAG
GAGTTGTGGCCCGTTGTCAGGCAACGTGGCGTGGTGTGCACTGTGTTTGCTGACGCAACCCCCACTGGTT
GGGGCATTGCCACCACCTGTCAGCTCCTTTCCGGGACTTTCGCTTTCCCCCTCCCTATTGCCACGGCGGA
ACTCATCGCCGCCTGCCTTGCCCGCTGCTGGACAGGGGCTCGGCTGTTGGGCACTGACAATTCCGTGGTG
TTGTCGGGGAAATCATCGTCCTTTCCTTGGCTGCTCGCCTGTGTTGCCACCTGGATTCTGCGCGGGACGT
CCTTCTGCTACGTCCCTTCGGCCCTCAATCCAGCGGACCTTCCTTCCCGCGGCCTGCTGCCGGCTCTGCG
GCCTCTTCCGCGTCTTCGCCTTCGCCCTCAGACGAGTCGGATCTCCCTTTGGGCCGCCTCCCCGCGTCGA
CTTTAAGACCAATGACTTACAAGGCAGCTGTAGATCTTAGCCACTTTTTAAAAGAAAAGGGGGGACTGGA
AGGGCTAATTCACTCCCAACGAAGACAAGATCTGCTTTTTGCTTGTACTGGGTCTCTCTGGTTAGACCAG
ATCTGAGCCTGGGAGCTCTCTGGCTAACTAGGGAACCCACTGCTTAAGCCTCAATAAAGCTTGCCTTGAG
TGCTTCAAGTAGTGTGTGCCCGTCTGTTGTGTGACTCTGGTAACTAGAGATCCCTCAGACCCTTTTAGTC
AGTGTGGAAAATCTCTAGCAGTACGTATAGTAGTTCATGTCATCTTATTATTCAGTATTTATAACTTGCA
AAGAAATGAATATCAGAGAGTGAGAGGAACTTGTTTATTGCAGCTTATAATGGTTACAAATAAAGCAATA
GCATCACAAATTTCACAAATAAAGCATTTTTTTCACTGCATTCTAGTTGTGGTTTGTCCAAACTCATCAA
TGTATCTTATCATGTCTGGCTCTAGCTATCCCGCCCCTAACTCCGCCCATCCCGCCCCTAACTCCGCCCA
GTTCCGCCCATTCTCCGCCCCATGGCTGACTAATTTTTTTTATTTATGCAGAGGCCGAGGCCGCCTCGGC
CTCTGAGCTATTCCAGAAGTAGTGAGGAGGCTTTTTTGGAGGCCTAGGGACGTACCCAATTCGCCCTATA
GTGAGTCGTATTACGCGCGCTCACTGGCCGTCGTTTTACAACGTCGTGACTGGGAAAACCCTGGCGTTAC
CCAACTTAATCGCCTTGCAGCACATCCCCCTTTCGCCAGCTGGCGTAATAGCGAAGAGGCCCGCACCGAT
CGCCCTTCCCAACAGTTGCGCAGCCTGAATGGCGAATGGG
[124 nt withheld, positions 8861-8984]
C
[91 nt withheld, positions 8986-9076]
A
[49 nt withheld, positions 9078-9126]
CCTTTGACGTTGGAGTCCACGTTCTTT
[37 nt withheld, positions 9154-9190]
ACCCTATCTCGGTCTATTCTTTTGATTTATAAGGGATTTTGCCGATTTCGGCCTATTGGTTAAAAAATGA
GCTGATTTAACAAAAATTTAACGCGAATTTTAACAAAATATTAACGCTTACAATTTAGGTGGCACTTTTC
GGGGAAATGTGCGCGGAACCCCTATTTGTTTATTTTTCTAAATACATTCAAATATGTATCCGCTCATGAG
ACAATAACCCTGATAAATGCTTCAATAATATTGAAAAAGGAAGAGTATGAGTATTCAACATTTCCGTGTC
GCCCTTATTCCCTTTTTTGCGGCATTTTGCCTTCCTGTTTTTGCTCACCCAGAAACGCTGGTGAAAGTAA
AAGATGCTGAAGATCAGTTGGGTGCACGAGTGGGTTACATCGAACTGGATCTCAACAGCGGTAAGATCCT
TGAGAGTTTTCGCCCCGAAGAACGTTTTCCAATGATGAGCACTTTTAAAGTTCTGCTATGTGGCGCGGTA
TTATCCCGTATTGACGCCGGGCAAGAGCAACTCGGTCGCCGCATACACTATTCTCAGAATGACTTGGTTG
AGTACTCACCAGTCACAGAAAAGCATCTTACGGATGGCATGACAGTAAGAGAATTATGCAGTGCTGCCAT
AACCATGAGTGATAACACTGCGGCCAACTTACTTCTGACAACGATCGGAGGACCGAAGGAGCTAACCGCT
TTTTTGCACAACATGGGGGATCATGTAACTCGCCTTGATCGTTGGGAACCGGAGCTGAATGAAGCCATAC
CAAACGACGAGCGTGACACCACGATGCCTGTAGCAATGGCAACAACGTTGCGCAAACTATTAACTGGCGA
ACTACTTACTCTAGCTTCCCGGCAACAATTAATAGACTGGATGGAGGCGGATAAAGTTGCAGGACCACTT
CTGCGCTCGGCCCTTCCGGCTGGCTGGTTTATTGCTGATAAATCTGGAGCCGGTGAGCGTGGGTCTCGCG
GTATCATTGCAGCACTGGGGCCAGATGGTAAGCCCTCCCGTATCGTAGTTATCTACACGACGGGGAGTCA
GGCAACTATGGATGAACGAAATAGACAGATCGCTGAGATAGGTGCCTCACTGATTAAGCATTGGTAACTG
TCAGACCAAGTTTACTCATATATACTTTAGATTGATTTAAAACTTCATTTTTAATTTAAAAGGATCTAGG
TGAAGATCCTTTTTGATAATCTCATGACCAAAATCCCTTAACGTGAGTTTTCGTTCCACTGAGCGTCAGA
CCCCGTAGAAAAGATCAAAGGATCTTCTTGAGATCCTTTTTTTCTGCGCGTAATCTGCTGCTTGCAAACA
AAAAAACCACCGCTACCAGCGGTGGTTTGTTTGCCGGATCAAGAGCTACCAACTCTTTTTCCGAAGGTAA
CTGGCTTCAGCAGAGCGCAGATACCAAATACTGTTCTTCTAGTGTAGCCGTAGTTAGGCCACCACTTCAA
GAACTCTGTAGCACCGCCTACATACCTCGCTCTGCTAATCCTGTTACCAGTGGCTGCTGCCAGTGGCGAT
AAGTCGTGTCTTACCGGGTTGGACTCAAGACGATAGTTACCGGATAAGGCGCAGCGGTCGGGCTGAACGG
GGGGTTCGTGCACACAGCCCAGCTTGGAGCGAACGACCTACACCGAACTGAGATACCTACAGCGTGAGCT
ATGAGAAAGCGCCACGCTTCCCGAAGGGAGAAAGGCGGACAGGTATCCGGTAAGCGGCAGGGTCGGAACA
GGAGAGCGCACGAGGGAGCTTCCAGGGGGAAACGCCTGGTATCTTTATAGTCCTGTCGGGTTTCGCCACC
TCTGACTTGAGCGTCGATTTTTGTGATGCTCGTCAGGGGGGCGGAGCCTATGGAAAAACGCCAGCAACGC
GGCCTTTTTACGGTTCCTGGCCTTTTGCTGGCCTTTTGCTCACATGTTCTTTCCTGCGTTATCCCCTGAT
TCTGTGGATAACCGTATTACCGCCTTTGAGTGAGCTGATACCGCTCGCCGCAGCCGAACGACCGAGCGCA
GCGAGTCAGTGAGCGAGGAAGCGGAAGAGCGCCCAATACGCAAACCGCCTCTCCCCGCGCGTTGGCCGAT
TCATTAATGCAGCTGGCACGACAGGTTTCCCGACTGGAAAGCGGGCAGTGAGCGCAACGCAATTAATGTG
AGTTAGCTCACTCATTAGGCACCCCAGGCTTTACACTTTATGCTTCCGGCTCGTATGTTGTGTGGAATTG
TGAGCGGATAACAATTTCACACAGGAAACAGCTATGACCATGATTACGCCAAGCGCGCAATTAACCCTCA
CTAAAGGGAACAAAAGCTGGAGCTGCAAGC
