>Addgene plasmid #143698 | TFORF0378 | depositor partial sequence | sequence record 283224 | Insert
ACCGCCACCATGGAGCAGGACACTGCCGCAGTGGCAGCCACCGTGGCAGCCGCGGATGCGACCGCCACTA
TCGTGGTCATAGAGGACGAGCAGCCCGGGCCGTCCACCTCTCAGGAGGAGGGAGCGGCCGCCGCGGCCAC
CGAAGCCACCGCGGCCACGGAGAAGGGCGAGAAGAAGAAGGAGAAAAACGTTTCTTCATTTCAACTCAAA
CTTGCTGCTAAAGCGCCTAAATCTGAAAAGGAAATGGACCCAGAATATGAAGAGAAAATGAAAGCCGACC
GAGCAAAGAGATTTGAATTTTTACTGAAGCAGACAGAACTTTTTGCACATTTCATTCAGCCTTCAGCACA
GAAATCTCCAACATCTCCACTGAACATGAAATTGGGACGTCCCCGAATAAAGAAAGATGAAAAGCAGAGC
TTAATTTCTGCTGGAGACTACCGCCATAGGCGCACAGAGCAAGAAGAAGATGAAGAGCTACTGTCTGAGA
GTCGGAAAACATCTAATGTGTGTATTAGATTTGAGGTGTCACCTTCATATGTGAAAGGGGGGCCACTGAG
AGATTATCAGATTCGAGGACTGAATTGGTTGATCTCTTTATATGAAAATGGAGTCAATGGCATTTTGGCT
GATGAAATGGGCCTTGGGAAAACTTTACAAACAATTGCTTTGCTTGGTTACCTGAAACACTACCGAAATA
TTCCTGGACCTCACATGGTTTTAGTTCCAAAGTCTACTTTACACAACTGGATGAATGAATTTAAACGATG
GGTCCCATCTCTCCGTGTCATTTGTTTTGTCGGAGACAAGGATGCCAGAGCTGCTTTTATTCGTGATGAA
ATGATGCCAGGAGAGTGGGATGTTTGCGTTACTTCTTATGAGATGGTAATTAAAGAAAAATCTGTATTCA
AAAAGTTTCACTGGCGATACCTGGTCATTGATGAAGCTCACAGAATAAAGAATGAAAAATCTAAGCTTTC
AGAGATTGTTCGTGAGTTCAAGTCGACTAACCGCTTGCTCCTAACTGGAACACCTTTGCAGAATAACCTG
CATGAACTGTGGGCCTTACTCAACTTTTTATTGCCTGATGTCTTTAATTCTGCAGATGACTTTGATTCTT
GGTTTGACACTAAAAATTGTCTTGGTGATCAAAAACTCGTGGAAAGACTTCATGCAGTTTTAAAACCATT
TTTGTTACGCCGTATAAAAACTGATGTAGAGAAGAGTCTGCCACCTAAAAAGGAAATAAAGATTTACTTG
GGGCTGAGTAAGATGCAACGAGAATGGTATACAAAAATCCTGATGAAAGATATTGATGTTTTAAACTCTT
CTGGCAAGATGGACAAGATGCGACTCTTAAACATTCTGATGCAGCTTCGAAAGTGTTGTAATCATCCATA
TCTGTTTGATGGTGCTGAACCTGGTCCACCTTATACCACTGATGAGCATATTGTCAGCAACAGTGGTAAA
ATGGTAGTTCTGGATAAACTATTGGCCAAACTCAAAGAACAGGGTTCAAGGGTTCTCATTTTCAGCCAGA
TGACTCGCTTGCTGGATATTTTGGAAGATTATTGCATGTGGCGTGGTTATGAGTATTGTCGACTGGATGG
ACAAACCCCGCATGAAGAAAGAGAGGATAAATTCCTAGAAGTGGAATTTCTGGGTCAAAGGGAAGCAATA
GAGGCTTTTAATGCTCCTAATAGTAGCAAATTCATCTTTATGCTAAGTACCAGGGCTGGAGGTCTCGGAA
TTAACCTGGCAAGTGCTGATGTGGTTATACTATATGATTCAGACTGGAACCCACAGGTTGATCTACAAGC
TATGGATCGAGCACATCGTATTGGTCAGAAGAAACCAGTACGTGTATTCCGTCTCATCACTGACAACACT
GTTGAAGAGAGGATTGTAGAAAGAGCTGAGATAAAACTGAGACTCGATTCAATTGTTATACAACAAGGAA
GACTCATTGACCAACAGTCTAACAAGCTGGCAAAAGAGGAAATGTTACAAATGATACGGCATGGAGCCAC
CCATGTTTTTGCTTCTAAAGAGAGTGAGTTGACAGATGAAGACATTACAACTATTCTGGAAAGAGGGGAA
AAGAAGACTGCAGAGATGAATGAACGCCTGCAAAAAATGGGAGAGTCTTCTCTAAGAAATTTTAGAATGG
ACATTGAACAAAGTTTATACAAATTTGAGGGAGAAGATTATAGAGAAAAACAGAAGCTTGGCATGGTGGA
ATGGATTGAACCTCCTAAACGAGAACGCAAAGCAAACTACGCAGTGGATGCCTACTTTAGAGAGGCTTTG
CGTGTCAGCGAGCCAAAGATTCCAAAGGCTCCACGGCCTCCAAAACAGCCAAATGTTCAGGATTTTCAAT
TTTTCCCACCACGCTTATTTGAGCTCCTGGAAAAGGAAATTCTTTATTATCGGAAGACAATAGGCTATAA
GGTTCCAAGGAATCCTGATATCCCAAATCCAGCTCTGGCTCAAAGAGAAGAGCAAAAAAAGATTGATGGA
GCTGAACCTCTTACACCAGAAGAGACTGAAGAAAAGGAAAAACTTCTCACACAAGGTTTCACAAACTGGA
CTAAACGAGATTTTAACCAGTTTATTAAAGCTAATGAGAAATATGGAAGAGATGACATTGATAACATAGC
TCGAGAGGTAGAGGGCAAATCCCCTGAGGAGGTCATGGAGTATTCAGCTGTATTTTGGGAACGTTGCAAT
GAATTACAGGACATTGAGAAAATTATGGCTCAAATTGAACGTGGAGAAGCAAGAATTCAACGAAGGATCA
GTATCAAGAAAGCCCTGGATGCCAAAATTGCAAGATACAAGGCTCCATTTCATCAGTTGCGCATTCAGTA
TGGAACCAGCAAAGGAAAGAACTATACTGAGGAAGAAGATAGATTCTTGATTTGTATGTTACACAAAATG
GGCTTTGATAGAGAAAATGTATATGAAGAATTAAGACAGTGTGTACGAAATGCTCCCCAGTTTAGATTTG
ACTGGTTTATCAAGTCTAGGACTGCCATGGAATTCCAGAGACGCTGTAACACTCTGATTTCATTGATTGA
GAAAGAAAATATGGAAATTGAGGAAAGAGAGAGAGCAGAAAAGAAGAAACGGGCAACTAAAACTCCAATG
GTAAAATTTTCAGCATTTTCCTAGTAATGAACTAGTCCGTAACTTGAAAGTATTTCGATTTCTTGGCTTT
ATATATCTTGTGGAAAGGACGACGGACTTCTCCAATAAGATGACCA
