>Addgene plasmid #143698 | TFORF0378 | depositor partial sequence | sequence record 283225 | Barcode
CGGACTTCTCCAATAAGATGACCA
